Addgene plasmid #101778: H14-MBP-SUMO-FLAG-LEM
Purpose: Expresses His-MBP-tagged mutant LEM-domain (FLAG-tagged) in E.coli (SUMO-cleavable)
Depositing lab: Daniel Gerlich. Depositing organization: Institut fuer Molekulare Biotechnologie (IMBA). Publication: DNA Cross-Bridging Shapes a Single Nucleus from a Set of Mitotic Chromosomes. Samwer M, Schneider MWG, Hoefler R, Schmalhorst PS, Jude JG, Zuber J, Gerlich DW. Cell. 2017 Aug 24;170(5):956-972.e23. doi: 10.1016/j.cell.2017.07.038. PubMed 28841419.
Backbone
  Vector backbone: custom bacterial expression vector
  Backbone size w/o insert (bp): 5487
  Total vector size (bp): 5637
  Vector type: Bacterial Expression
Growth in bacteria
  Bacterial resistance: Kanamycin, 50 μg/mL
  Growth temperature: 37°C
  Growth strain: NEB Stable
  Copy number: High Copy
Gene/Insert
  Gene/Insert name: MAN1
  Species: H. sapiens (human)
  Insert size (bp): 150
  Mutation: amino acids 6-51 of human MAN1 (LEM domain)
  Entrez Gene: LEMD3 (a.k.a. MAN1)
  Promoter: T5
  Tag / fusion protein: His14-MBP-SUMO-FLAG (N terminal on backbone)
  Cloning method: Gibson Cloning
  Sequencing primers: 5′ GGTCGTCAGACTGTCGATGAAGCC; 3′ GTTCTGAGGTCATTACTGG
Terms and licenses: Academic/Nonprofit Terms; Industry Terms: Not Available to Industry
How to cite: H14-MBP-SUMO-FLAG-LEM was a gift from Daniel Gerlich (Addgene plasmid # 101778 ; http://n2t.net/addgene:101778 ; RRID:Addgene_101778)
