[The description below was written by a language model from this plasmid's Addgene catalogue record and pLannotate feature annotations shown in this document.]
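Description:
H14-MBP-SUMO-FLAG-LEM is a custom bacterial expression plasmid of about 5.6 kb for producing a recombinant fragment of human MAN1 (LEMD3) in E. coli. It replicates from a high-copy ColE1/pMB1-type origin, with an adjacent bom region and only a remnant of rop, and is selected with kanamycin through an aph(3')-Ia cassette. A short chloramphenicol acetyltransferase fragment downstream of KanR appears to be a nonfunctional leftover of the backbone's ancestry.

Expression is driven by the bacteriophage T5 promoter, which is read by the host RNA polymerase and is controlled by lac operator sequences. The plasmid carries its own lacI gene under the lacIq promoter, so transcription is repressed until IPTG is added. The open reading frame encodes an N-terminal His14 tag (listed in the catalogue but not picked up by the annotation), cytosolic maltose-binding protein lacking its signal sequence, a SUMO module, a FLAG epitope, and then the roughly 150 bp insert covering amino acids 6–51 of MAN1, the LEM domain. The reading frame is followed by the lambda t0 terminator, and an rrnB T1 terminator lies further downstream. The annotation also detects a short His-tag-like stretch just after the insert; whether it is translated is not stated. The purpose field calls the LEM domain "mutant", but the only alteration recorded is the truncation to residues 6–51.

His14 and MBP support affinity purification and solubility, and cleavage by a SUMO-specific protease releases the FLAG-tagged LEM domain from the carrier. The plasmid is associated with a study of DNA cross-bridging in nuclear assembly after mitosis.
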