Features (pLannotate 1.2.2; 19 found; start..end, strand, type, name):
     10..54      +  promoter       T5 promoter: bacteriophage T5 promoter for E. coli RNA polymerase, with embedded lac operator
     62..78      +  protein_bind   lac operator: The lac repressor binds to the lac operator to inhibit transcription in E. coli. This inhibition can be relieved by adding lactose or isopropyl-β-D-thiogalactopyranoside (IPTG). lac repressor encoded by lacI
    192..1290    +  CDS            MBP (fragment): maltose binding protein from E. coli; malE (mutated); This version of the gene does not encode a signal sequence, so MBP will remain in the cytosol.
   1366..1611    +  CDS            SUMO1 (fragment): SUMO1_ORYSJ - Also known as SMT3, SUM1. Experimental evidence at protein level: Swiss-Prot protein existence level 1. Ubiquitin-like protein which can be covalently attached to target lysines as a monomer. Does not seem to be involved in protein degradation and may function as an antagonist of ubiquitin in the degradation process (By similarity). From Oryza sativa subsp. japonica (Rice).
   1621..1640    +  CDS            FLAG (fragment): FLAG® epitope tag, followed by an enterokinase cleavage site
   1642..1665    +  misc_feature   MCS (fragment): pBluescript multiple cloning site
   1675..1818    +  CDS            LEMD3 (fragment): MAN1_HUMAN - Also known as MAN1. Experimental evidence at protein level: Swiss-Prot protein existence level 1. Can function as a specific repressor of TGF-beta, activin, and BMP signaling through its interaction with the R-SMAD proteins. Antagonizes TGF-beta-induced cell proliferation arrest. From Homo sapiens (Human).
   1839..1856    +  CDS            7xHis (fragment): 6xHis affinity tag
   1879..1973    +  terminator     lambda t0 terminator: transcription terminator from phage lambda
   2032..2847    +  CDS            KanR: aminoglycoside phosphotransferase; aph(3')-Ia; confers resistance to kanamycin in bacteria or G418 (Geneticin®) in eukaryotes
   2857..3001    +  CDS            CmR (fragment): chloramphenicol acetyltransferase; cat; confers resistance to chloramphenicol
   3066..3152    +  terminator     rrnB T1 terminator: Escherichia coli rrnB; transcription terminator T1 from the E. coli rrnB gene
   3175..3192    -  promoter       tet promoter (fragment): E. coli promoter for tetracycline efflux protein gene
   3211..3232    -  protein_bind   CAP binding site: CAP binding activates transcription in the presence of cAMP. E. coli catabolite activator protein
   3245..4327    -  CDS            lacI: lac repressor; lacI; The lac repressor binds to the lac operator to inhibit transcription in E. coli. This inhibition can be relieved by adding lactose or isopropyl-β-D-thiogalactopyranoside (IPTG).
   4328..4405    -  promoter       lacIq promoter: lacI (mutant); In the lacIq allele, a single base change in the promoter boosts expression of the lacI gene about 10-fold.
   4454..4495    +  CDS            rop (fragment): Rop protein, which maintains plasmids at low copy number; rop
   4597..4737    +  misc_feature   bom: basis of mobility region from pBR322
   4923..5511    -  rep_origin     ori: high-copy-number ColE1/pMB1/pBR322/pUC origin of replication
>Addgene plasmid #101778 | H14-MBP-SUMO-FLAG-LEM | addgene full sequence | sequence record 199665 | Addgene NGS Result
CTCGAGAAATCATAAAAAATTTATTTGCTTTGTGAGCGGATAACAATTATAATAGATTCAATTGTGAGCG
GATAACAATTTCACACAGAATTCATTAAAGAGGAGAAATTAACCATGAGCAAGCATCACCATCATTCAGG
CCATCACCATACCGGACACCACCATCATTCAGGCAGTCATCACCATACCGGGAAAACTGAAGAAGGTAAA
CTGGTAATCTGGATTAACGGCGATAAAGGCTATAACGGTCTCGCTGAAGTCGGTAAGAAATTCGAGAAAG
ATACCGGAATTAAAGTCACCGTTGAGCATCCGGATAAACTGGAAGAGAAATTCCCACAGGTTGCGGCAAC
TGGCGATGGCCCTGACATTATCTTCTGGGCACACGACCGCTTTGGTGGCTACGCTCAATCTGGCCTGTTG
GCTGAAATCACCCCGGACAAAGCGTTCCAGGACAAGCTGTATCCGTTTACCTGGGATGCCGTACGTTACA
ACGGCAAGCTGATTGCTTACCCGATCGCTGTTGAAGCGTTATCGCTGATTTATAACAAAGATCTGCTGCC
GAACCCGCCAAAAACCTGGGAAGAGATCCCGGCGCTGGATAAAGAACTGAAAGCGAAAGGTAAGAGCGCG
CTGATGTTCAACCTGCAAGAACCGTACTTCACCTGGCCGCTGATTGCTGCTGACGGGGGTTATGCGTTCA
AGTATGAAAACGGCAAGTACGACATTAAAGACGTGGGCGTGGATAACGCTGGCGCGAAAGCGGGTCTGAC
CTTCCTGGTTGACCTGATTAAAAACAAACACATGAATGCAGACACTGATTACTCCATCGCAGAAGCTGCC
TTTAATAAAGGCGAAACAGCGATGACCATCAACGGCCCGTGGGCATGGTCCAACATCGACACCAGCAAAG
TGAATTATGGTGTAACGGTACTGCCGACCTTCAAGGGTCAACCATCCAAACCGTTCGTTGGCGTGCTGAG
CGCAGGTATTAACGCCGCCAGTCCGAACAAAGAGCTGGCAAAAGAGTTCCTCGAAAACTATCTGCTGACT
GATGAAGGTCTGGAAGCGGTTAATAAAGACAAACCGCTGGGTGCCGTAGCGCTGAAGTCTTACGAGGAAG
AGTTGGCGAAAGATCCACGTATTGCCGCCACCATGGAAAACGCCCAGAAAGGTGAAATCATGCCGAACAT
CCCGCAGATGTCCGCTTTCTGGTATGCCGTGCGTACTGCGGTGATCAACGCCGCCAGCGGTCGTCAGACT
GTCGATGAAGCCCTGAAAGACGCGCAGACTAATTCGAGCTCAGGTGAAGATGAAAGTGGAGGCTCTGCTG
CGGGTGGCGAAGAAGATAAGAAACCGGCAGGTGGCGAAGGTGGCGGTGCCCATATCAACCTGAAAGTGAA
AGGTCAAGACGGCAACGAAGTCTTTTTCCGCATCAAACGTTCTACCCAGCTGAAAAAGCTGATGAACGCA
TACTGTGACCGTCAGTCTGTAGACATGACCGCAATTGCTTTCCTGTTTGATGGTCGTCGCCTGCGTGCGG
AACAGACCCCGGATGAACTGGAGATGGAAGATGGCGACGAAATCGACGTAATGCTGCACCAGACTGGTGG
CGCCGTGGACTACAAGGACGACGATGACAAAGATCCCCCGGGCTGCAGGAATTCGGACGAGAAAATGGCG
GCGGCAGCAGCTTCGGCGCCTCAGCAGCTCTCGGATGAGGAGCTTTTCTCTCAGCTCCGCCGTTACGGCC
TGTCTCCCGGACCAGTGACGGAGAGCACCCGCCCGGTCTACCTCAAGAAGCTGAAGAAGCTTCGAGAGGA
AGAGTAACAGCGGCCGCACATCACCATCACCATCACTAAGCTTAATTAGCTGAGCTTGGACTCCTGTTGA
TAGATCCAGTAATGACCTCAGAACTCCATCTGGATTTGTTCAGAACGCTCGGTTGCCGCCGGGCGTTTTT
TATTGGTGAGAATCCAAGCTAGCCATGAAAATAAACTGTCTGCTTACATAAACAGTAATACAAGGGGTGT
TATGAGCCATATTCAACGGGAAACGTCTTGCTCTAGGCCGCGATTAAATTCCAACATGGATGCTGATTTA
TATGGGTATAAATGGGCTCGCGATAATGTCGGGCAATCAGGTGCGACAATCTATCGATTGTATGGGAAGC
CCGATGCGCCAGAGTTGTTTCTGAAACATGGCAAAGGTAGCGTTGCCAATGATGTTACAGATGAGATGGT
CAGACTAAACTGGCTGACGGAATTTATGCCTCTTCCGACCATCAAGCATTTTATCCGTACTCCTGATGAT
GCTTGGTTACTCACGACTGCGATCCCCGGCAAAACAGCATTCCAGGTATTAGAAGAATATCCTGATTCAG
GTGAAAATATTGTTGATGCGCTGGCAGTGTTCCTGCGCCGGTTGCATTCGATTCCTGTTTGTAATTGTCC
TTTTAACAGCGATCGCGTATTTCGTCTCGCTCAGGCGCAATCACGAATGAATAACGGTTTGGTTGATGCG
AGTGATTTTGATGACGAGCGTAATGGCTGGCCTGTTGAACAAGTCTGGAAAGAAATGCACAAACTTTTGC
CATTCTCACCGGATTCAGTCGTCACTCATGGTGATTTCTCACTTGATAACCTTATTTTTGACGAGGGGAA
ATTAATAGGTTGTATTGATGTTGGACGAGTCGGAATCGCAGACCGATACCAGGATCTTGCCATCCTATGG
AACTGCCTCGGTGAGTTTTCTCCTTCATTACAGAAACGGCTTTTTCAAAAATATGGTATTGATAATCCTG
ATATGAATAAATTGCAGTTTCATTTGATGCTCGATGAGTTTTTCTAAGAATTAATTCATGGGCAAATATT
ATACGCAAGGCGACAAGGTGCTGATGCCGCTGGCGATTCAGGTTCATCATGCCGTTTGTGATGGCTTCCA
TGTCGGCAGAATGCTTAATGAATTACAACAGTACTGCGATGAGTGGCAGGGCGGGGCGTAATTTTTTTAA
GGCAGTTATTGGTGCCCTTAAACGCCTGGGGTAATGACTCTCTAGCTTGAGGCATCAAATAAAACGAAAG
GCTCAGTCGAAAGACTGGGCCTTTCGTTTTATCTGTTGTTTGTCGGTGAACGCTCTCCTGAGTAGGACAA
ATCCGCCCTCTAGATTACGTGCAGTCGATGATAAGCTGTCAAACATGAGAATTGTGCCTAATGAGTGAGC
TAACTTACATTAATTGCGTTGCGCTCACTGCCCGCTTTCCAGTCGGGAAACCTGTCGTGCCAGCTGCATT
AATGAATCGGCCAACGCGCGGGGAGAGGCGGTTTGCGTATTGGGCGCCAGGGTGGTTTTTCTTTTCACCA
GTGAGACGGGCAACAGCTGATTGCCCTTCACCGCCTGGCCCTGAGAGAGTTGCAGCAAGCGGTCCACGCT
GGTTTGCCCCAGCAGGCGAAAATCCTGTTTGATGGTGGTTAACGGCGGGATATAACATGAGCTGTCTTCG
GTATCGTCGTATCCCACTACCGAGATATCCGCACCAACGCGCAGCCCGGACTCGGTAATGGCGCGCATTG
CGCCCAGCGCCATCTGATCGTTGGCAACCAGCATCGCAGTGGGAACGATGCCCTCATTCAGCATTTGCAT
GGTTTGTTGAAAACCGGACATGGCACTCCAGTCGCCTTCCCGTTCCGCTATCGGCTGAATTTGATTGCGA
GTGAGATATTTATGCCAGCCAGCCAGACGCAGACGCGCCGAGACAGAACTTAATGGGCCCGCTAACAGCG
CGATTTGCTGGTGACCCAATGCGACCAGATGCTCCACGCCCAGTCGCGTACCGTCTTCATGGGAGAAAAT
AATACTGTTGATGGGTGTCTGGTCAGAGACATCAAGAAATAACGCCGGAACATTAGTGCAGGCAGCTTCC
ACAGCAATGGCATCCTGGTCATCCAGCGGATAGTTAATGATCAGCCCACTGACGCGTTGCGCGAGAAGAT
TGTGCACCGCCGCTTTACAGGCTTCGACGCCGCTTCGTTCTACCATCGACACCACCACGCTGGCACCCAG
TTGATCGGCGCGAGATTTAATCGCCGCGACAATTTGCGACGGCGCGTGCAGGGCCAGACTGGAGGTGGCA
ACGCCAATCAGCAACGACTGTTTGCCCGCCAGTTGTTGTGCCACGCGGTTGGGAATGTAATTCAGCTCCG
CCATCGCCGCTTCCACTTTTTCCCGCGTTTTCGCAGAAACGTGGCTGGCCTGGTTCACCACGCGGGAAAC
GGTCTGATAAGAGACACCGGCATACTCTGCGACATCGTATAACGTTACTGGTTTCACATTCACCACCCTG
AATTGACTCTCTTCCGGGCGCTATCATGCCATACCGCGAAAGGTTTTGCACCATTCGATGGTGTCGGAAT
TTCGGGCAGCGTTGGGTCCTGGCCACGGGTGCGCATGATCTAGAGCTGCCTCGCGCGTTTCGGTGATGAC
GGTGAAAACCTCTGACACATGCAGCTCCCGGAGACGGTCACAGCTTGTCTGTAAGCGGATGCCGGGAGCA
GACAAGCCCGTCAGGGCGCGTCAGCGGGTGTTGGCGGGTGTCGGGGCGCAGCCATGACCCAGTCACGTAG
CGATAGCGGAGTGTATACTGGCTTAACTATGCGGCATCAGAGCAGATTGTACTGAGAGTGCACCATATGC
GGTGTGAAATACCGCACAGATGCGTAAGGAGAAAATACCGCATCAGGCGCTCTTCCGCTTCCTCGCTCAC
TGACTCGCTGCGCTCGGTCGTTCGGCTGCGGCGAGCGGTATCAGCTCACTCAAAGGCGGTAATACGGTTA
TCCACAGAATCAGGGGATAACGCAGGAAAGAACATGTGAGCAAAAGGCCAGCAAAAGGCCAGGAACCGTA
AAAAGGCCGCGTTGCTGGCGTTTTTCCATAGGCTCCGCCCCCCTGACGAGCATCACAAAAATCGACGCTC
AAGTCAGAGGTGGCGAAACCCGACAGGACTATAAAGATACCAGGCGTTTCCCCCTGGAAGCTCCCTCGTG
CGCTCTCCTGTTCCGACCCTGCCGCTTACCGGATACCTGTCCGCCTTTCTCCCTTCGGGAAGCGTGGCGC
TTTCTCATAGCTCACGCTGTAGGTATCTCAGTTCGGTGTAGGTCGTTCGCTCCAAGCTGGGCTGTGTGCA
CGAACCCCCCGTTCAGCCCGACCGCTGCGCCTTATCCGGTAACTATCGTCTTGAGTCCAACCCGGTAAGA
CACGACTTATCGCCACTGGCAGCAGCCACTGGTAACAGGATTAGCAGAGCGAGGTATGTAGGCGGTGCTA
CAGAGTTCTTGAAGTGGTGGCCTAACTACGGCTACACTAGAAGGACAGTATTTGGTATCTGCGCTCTGCT
GAAGCCAGTTACCTTCGGAAAAAGAGTTGGTAGCTCTTGATCCGGCAAACAAACCACCGCTGGTAGCGGT
GGTTTTTTTGTTTGCAAGCAGCAGATTACGCGCAGAAAAAAAGGATCTCAAGAAGATCCTTTGATCTTTT
CTACGGGGTCTGACGCTCAGTGGAACGAAAACTCACGTTAAGGGATTTTGGTCATGACATTAACCTATAA
AAATAGGCGTATCACGAGGCCCTTTCGTCTTCAC
